>Addgene plasmid #91021 | pMOD_A0708 | addgene full sequence | sequence record 181774 | Addgene NGS Result
GCCTTGACGGCAAAATCCCTTAACGTGAGTTTTCGTTCCACTGAGCGTCAGACCCCGTAGAAAAGATCAA
AGGATCTTCTTGAGATCCTTTTTTTCTGCGCGTAATCTGCTGCTTGCAAACAAAAAAACCACCGCTACCA
GCGGTGGTTTGTTTGCCGGATCAAGAGCTACTAACTCTTTTTCCGAAGGTAACTGGCTTCAGCAGAGCGC
AGATACCAAATACTGTTCTTCTAGTGTAGCCGTAGTTAGGCCACCACTTCAAGAACTCTGTAGCACCGCC
TACATACCTCGCTCTGCTAATCCTGTTACCAGTGGCTGCTGCCAGTGGCGATAAGTCGTGTCTTACCGGG
TTGGACTCAAGACGATAGTTACCGGATAAGGCGCAGCGGTCGGGCTGAACGGGGGGTTCGTGCTCACAGC
CCAGCTTGGAGCGAACGACCTACACCGAACTGAGATACCTACAGCGTGAGCTATGAGAAAGCGCCACGCT
TCCCGAAGGGAGAAAGGCGGACAGGTATCCGGTAAGCGGCAGGGTCGGAACAGGAGAGCGCACGAGGGAG
CTTCCAGGGGGAAACGCCTGGTATCTTTATAGTCCTGTCGGGTTTCGCCACCTCTGACTTGAGCGTCGAT
TTTTGTGATGCTCGTCAGGGGGGCGGAGCCTATGGAAAAACGCCAGCAACGCGGCCTTTTTACGGTTCCT
GGCCTTTTGCTGGCCTTTTGCTCACATGTTCTTTCCTGCGTTATCCCCTGATTCTGTGGATAACCGTATT
ACCGCCTTTGAGTGAGCTGATACCGCTCGCCGCAGCCGAACGACCGAGCGCAGCGAGTCAGTGAGCGAGG
AAGCGGAAGAGCGCCCACCTGCTCATGATCGGCGCGCCACTTTGATAAATGTTCCTCGCTGACGTAAGAA
GACATTAGTAATGGTTATAATATATAGCTTTCTATGAATGTATGGTGAGAAAATGTCTGTTCACTGATTT
TGAGTTTGGAATAAAAGCATTTGCGTTTGGTTTATCATTGCGTTTATACAAGGACAGAGATCCACTGAGC
TGGAATAGCTTAAAACCATTATCAGAACAAAATAAACCATTTTTTGTTAAGAATCAGAGCATAGTAAACA
ACAGAAACAACCTAAGAGAGGTAACTTGTCCAAGAAGATAGCTAATTATATCTATTTTATAAAAGTTATC
ATAGTTTGTAAGTCACAAAAGATGCAAATAACAGAGAAACTAGGAGACTTGAGAATATACATTCTTGTAT
ATTTGTATTCGAGATTGTGAAAATTTGACCATAAGTTTAAATTCTTAAAAAGATATATCTGATCTAGATG
ATGGTTATAGACTGTAATTTTACCACATGTTTAATGATGGATAGTGACACACATGACACATCGACAACAC
TATAGCATCTTATTTAGATTACAACATGAAATTTTTCTGTAATACATGTCTTTGTACATAATTTAAAAGT
AATTCCTAAGAAATATATTTATACAAGGAGTTTAAAGAAAACATAGCATAAAGTTCAATGAGTAGTAAAA
ACCATATACAGTATATAGCATAAAGTTCAATGAGTTTATTACAAAAGCATTGGTTCACTTTCTGTAACAC
GACGTTAAACCTTCGTCTCCAATAGGAGCGCTACTGATTCAACATGCCAATATATACTAAATACGTTTCT
ACAGTCAAATGCTTTAACGTTTCATGATTAAGTGACTATTTACCGTCAATCCTTTCCCATTCCTCCCACT
AATCCAACTTTTTAATTACTCTTAAATCACCACTAAGCTTCGAATCCATCCAAAACCACAATATAAAAAC
AGAACTCTCGTAACTCAATCATCGCAAAACAAAACAAAACAAAACAAAAACCCCAAAAAGAAAGAATAAC
CTGCAGGAAAAATGGATCATTATCTTGATATTAGACTTAGACCTGATCCAGAATTTCCACCAGCTCAACT
TATGTCTGTTCTTTTTGGAAAACTTCATCAAGCTCTTGTTGCTCAAGGAGGAGATAGAATTGGAGTTTCT
TTTCCTGATCTTGATGAATCAAGATCAAGACTTGGAGAAAGACTTAGAATTCATGCTTCTGCTGATGATC
TTAGAGCTTTGCTTGCTAGACCTTGGCTTGAAGGACTTAGAGATCATCTTCAATTTGGAGAACCAGCTGT
TGTTCCACATCCAACTCCTTATAGACAAGTTTCAAGAGTTCAAGCTAAATCTAATCCAGAAAGACTTAGA
AGAAGACTTATGAGAAGACATGATCTTTCTGAAGAAGAAGCTAGAAAAAGAATTCCTGATACTGTTGCTA
GAGCTTTGGATTTGCCTTTTGTTACACTTAGATCACAATCTACTGGACAACATTTTAGACTTTTTATTAG
ACATGGACCACTTCAAGTTACTGCTGAAGAAGGAGGATTTACTTGTTATGGACTTTCTAAGGGAGGTTTT
GTTCCTTGGTTTGGATCTGGAGCTACTAATTTTTCTCTTCTTAAGCAAGCTGGAGATGTTGAAGAAAATC
CTGGACCCATGGATAAGAAGTACTCTATCGGACTCGATATCGGAACTAACTCTGTGGGATGGGCTGTGAT
CACCGATGAGTACAAGGTGCCATCTAAGAAGTTCAAGGTTCTCGGAAACACCGATAGGCACTCTATCAAG
AAAAACCTTATCGGTGCTCTCCTCTTCGATTCTGGTGAAACTGCTGAGGCTACCAGACTCAAGAGAACCG
CTAGAAGAAGGTACACCAGAAGAAAGAACAGGATCTGCTACCTCCAAGAGATCTTCTCTAACGAGATGGC
TAAAGTGGATGATTCATTCTTCCACAGGCTCGAAGAGTCATTCCTCGTGGAAGAAGATAAGAAGCACGAG
AGGCACCCTATCTTCGGAAACATCGTTGATGAGGTGGCATACCACGAGAAGTACCCTACTATCTACCACC
TCAGAAAGAAGCTCGTTGATTCTACTGATAAGGCTGATCTCAGGCTCATCTACCTCGCTCTCGCTCACAT
GATCAAGTTCAGAGGACACTTCCTCATCGAGGGTGATCTCAACCCTGATAACTCTGATGTGGATAAGTTG
TTCATCCAGCTCGTGCAGACCTACAACCAGCTTTTCGAAGAGAACCCTATCAACGCTTCAGGTGTGGATG
CTAAGGCTATCCTCTCTGCTAGGCTCTCTAAGTCAAGAAGGCTTGAGAACCTCATTGCTCAGCTCCCTGG
TGAGAAGAAGAACGGACTTTTCGGAAACTTGATCGCTCTCTCTCTCGGACTCACCCCTAACTTCAAGTCT
AACTTCGATCTCGCTGAGGATGCAAAGCTCCAGCTCTCAAAGGATACCTACGATGATGATCTCGATAACC
TCCTCGCTCAGATCGGAGATCAGTACGCTGATTTGTTCCTCGCTGCTAAGAACCTCTCTGATGCTATCCT
CCTCAGTGATATCCTCAGAGTGAACACCGAGATCACCAAGGCTCCACTCTCAGCTTCTATGATCAAGAGA
TACGATGAGCACCACCAGGATCTCACACTTCTCAAGGCTCTTGTTAGACAGCAGCTCCCAGAGAAGTACA
AAGAGATTTTCTTCGATCAGTCTAAGAACGGATACGCTGGTTACATCGATGGTGGTGCATCTCAAGAAGA
GTTCTACAAGTTCATCAAGCCTATCCTCGAGAAGATGGATGGAACCGAGGAACTCCTCGTGAAGCTCAAT
AGAGAGGATCTTCTCAGAAAGCAGAGGACCTTCGATAACGGATCTATCCCTCATCAGATCCACCTCGGAG
AGTTGCACGCTATCCTTAGAAGGCAAGAGGATTTCTACCCATTCCTCAAGGATAACAGGGAAAAGATTGA
GAAGATTCTCACCTTCAGAATCCCTTACTACGTGGGACCTCTCGCTAGAGGAAACTCAAGATTCGCTTGG
ATGACCAGAAAGTCTGAGGAAACCATCACCCCTTGGAACTTCGAAGAGGTGGTGGATAAGGGTGCTAGTG
CTCAGTCTTTCATCGAGAGGATGACCAACTTCGATAAGAACCTTCCAAACGAGAAGGTGCTCCCTAAGCA
CTCTTTGCTCTACGAGTACTTCACCGTGTACAACGAGTTGACCAAGGTTAAGTACGTGACCGAGGGAATG
AGGAAGCCTGCTTTTTTGTCAGGTGAGCAAAAGAAGGCTATCGTTGATCTCTTGTTCAAGACCAACAGAA
AGGTGACCGTGAAGCAGCTCAAAGAGGATTACTTCAAGAAAATCGAGTGCTTCGATTCAGTTGAGATTTC
TGGTGTTGAGGATAGGTTCAACGCATCTCTCGGAACCTACCACGATCTCCTCAAGATCATTAAGGATAAG
GATTTCTTGGATAACGAGGAAAACGAGGATATCTTGGAGGATATCGTTCTTACCCTCACCCTCTTTGAAG
ATAGAGAGATGATTGAAGAAAGGCTCAAGACCTACGCTCATCTCTTCGATGATAAGGTGATGAAGCAGTT
GAAGAGAAGAAGATACACTGGTTGGGGAAGGCTCTCAAGAAAGCTCATTAACGGAATCAGGGATAAGCAG
TCTGGAAAGACAATCCTTGATTTCCTCAAGTCTGATGGATTCGCTAACAGAAACTTCATGCAGCTCATCC
ACGATGATTCTCTCACCTTTAAAGAGGATATCCAGAAGGCTCAGGTTTCAGGACAGGGTGATAGTCTCCA
TGAGCATATCGCTAACCTCGCTGGATCTCCTGCAATCAAGAAGGGAATCCTCCAGACTGTGAAGGTTGTG
GATGAGTTGGTGAAGGTGATGGGAAGGCATAAGCCTGAGAACATCGTGATCGAAATGGCTAGAGAGAACC
AGACCACTCAGAAGGGACAGAAGAACTCTAGGGAAAGGATGAAGAGGATCGAGGAAGGTATCAAAGAGCT
TGGATCTCAGATCCTCAAAGAGCACCCTGTTGAGAACACTCAGCTCCAGAATGAGAAGCTCTACCTCTAC
TACCTCCAGAACGGAAGGGATATGTATGTGGATCAAGAGTTGGATATCAACAGGCTCTCTGATTACGATG
TTGATGCTATCGTGCCACAGTCATTCTTGAAGGATGATTCTATCGATAACAAGGTGCTCACCAGGTCTGA
TAAGAACAGGGGTAAGAGTGATAACGTGCCAAGTGAAGAGGTTGTGAAGAAAATGAAGAACTATTGGAGG
CAGCTCCTCAACGCTAAGCTCATCACTCAGAGAAAGTTCGATAACTTGACTAAGGCTGAGAGGGGAGGAC
TCTCTGAATTGGATAAGGCAGGATTCATCAAGAGGCAGCTTGTGGAAACCAGGCAGATCACTAAGCACGT
TGCACAGATCCTCGATTCTAGGATGAACACCAAGTACGATGAGAACGATAAGTTGATCAGGGAAGTGAAG
GTTATCACCCTCAAGTCAAAGCTCGTGTCTGATTTCAGAAAGGATTTCCAATTCTACAAGGTGAGGGAAA
TCAACAACTACCACCACGCTCACGATGCTTACCTTAACGCTGTTGTTGGAACCGCTCTCATCAAGAAGTA
TCCTAAGCTCGAGTCAGAGTTCGTGTACGGTGATTACAAGGTGTACGATGTGAGGAAGATGATCGCTAAG
TCTGAGCAAGAGATCGGAAAGGCTACCGCTAAGTATTTCTTCTACTCTAACATCATGAATTTCTTCAAGA
CCGAGATTACCCTCGCTAACGGTGAGATCAGAAAGAGGCCACTCATCGAGACAAACGGTGAAACAGGTGA
GATCGTGTGGGATAAGGGAAGGGATTTCGCTACCGTTAGAAAGGTGCTCTCTATGCCACAGGTGAACATC
GTTAAGAAAACCGAGGTGCAGACCGGTGGATTCTCTAAAGAGTCTATCCTCCCTAAGAGGAACTCTGATA
AGCTCATTGCTAGGAAGAAGGATTGGGACCCTAAGAAATACGGTGGTTTCGATTCTCCTACCGTGGCTTA
CTCTGTTCTCGTTGTGGCTAAGGTTGAGAAGGGAAAGAGTAAGAAGCTCAAGTCTGTTAAGGAACTTCTC
GGAATCACTATCATGGAAAGGTCATCTTTCGAGAAGAACCCAATCGATTTCCTCGAGGCTAAGGGATACA
AAGAGGTTAAGAAGGATCTCATCATCAAGCTCCCAAAGTACTCACTCTTCGAACTCGAGAACGGTAGAAA
GAGGATGCTCGCTTCTGCTGGTGAGCTTCAAAAGGGAAACGAGCTTGCTCTCCCATCTAAGTACGTTAAC
TTTCTTTACCTCGCTTCTCACTACGAGAAGTTGAAGGGATCTCCAGAAGATAACGAGCAGAAGCAACTTT
TCGTTGAGCAGCACAAGCACTACTTGGATGAGATCATCGAGCAGATCTCTGAGTTCTCTAAAAGGGTGAT
CCTCGCTGATGCAAACCTCGATAAGGTGTTGTCTGCTTACAACAAGCACAGAGATAAGCCTATCAGGGAA
CAGGCAGAGAACATCATCCATCTCTTCACCCTTACCAACCTCGGTGCTCCTGCTGCTTTCAAGTACTTCG
ATACAACCATCGATAGGAAGAGATACACCTCTACCAAAGAAGTGCTCGATGCTACCCTCATCCATCAGTC
TATCACTGGACTCTACGAGACTAGGATCGATCTCTCACAGCTCGGTGGTGATTCAAGGGCTGATCCTAAG
AAGAAGAGGAAGGTTTGACGTCGACGATATGAAGATGAAGATGAAATATTTGGTGTGTCAAATAAAAAGC
TTGTGTGCTTAAGTTTGTGTTTTTTTCTTGGCTTGTTGTGTTATGAATTTGTGGCTTTTTCTAATATTAA
ATGAATGTAAGATCACATTATAATGAATAAACAAATGTTTCTATAATCCATTGTGAATGTTTTGTTGGAT
CTCTTCTGCAGCATATAACTACTGTATGTGCTATGGTATGGACTATGGAATATGATTAAAGATAAGCCAG
AGCTCTGGTGACGGACGTGGGCAGGTGTGATGAAAAGCCTTAGGGTCAGGTGGCACTTTTCGGGGAAATG
TGCGATGAACCCCTATTTGTTTATTTTTCTAAATACATTCAAATATGTATCCGCTAATGAGACAATAACC
CTGATAAATGCTTCAATTATATTGAAAAAGGAAGAGTATGAGTATCCAACATTTCCGTGTCGCCCTTATT
CCCTTTTTTGCGGCCTTCTGCCTTCCTGTTTTTGCTCACCCAGAAACGCTGGTGAAAGTAAAAGATGCTG
AAGATCAGTTGGGTGCCCGAGTGGGTTACATTGAACTGGATCTCAACAGCGGCAAAATCTTAGAGAGTTT
TCGCCCCGAAGAACGCTTCCCAATGATGAGCACTTTCAAAGTTCTGCTATGTGGCGCGGTGTTATCCCGT
ATTGATGCTGGGCAAGAGCAACTCGGTCGCCGCATACACTATTCTCAGAATGACTTGGTTGAGTATTCAC
CAGTCACAGAAAAGCATCTTACGGATGGCATGACAGTAAGAGAATTATGTAGTGCTGCCATAACCATGAG
TGATAACACTGCGGCCAACTTACTTCTGACAACGATTGGAGGACCGAAGGAGCTAACCGCTTTTTTGCAC
AACATGGGGGATCATGTAACTCGCCTTGATCGTTGGGAACCGGAGCTGAATGAAGCCATACCAAACGACG
AGCGTGACACCACGATGCCTGTAGCAATGGCAACAACTCTCCGCAAACTATTAACTGGCGAACTACTTAC
TCTTGCTTCACGCCAGCAACTCATTGACTGGATGGAGGCGGACAAAGTTGCAGGACCACTTCTGCGCTCG
GCACTTCCGGCTGGCTGGTTTATTGCTGATAAATCTGGAGCCGGTGAGCGTGGGTCTCGCGGTATCATTG
CAGCACTGGGGCCAGATGGTAAGCCCTCCCGTATCGTAGTTATCTACACGACGGGGAGTCAGGCAACTAT
GGATGAACGAAATAGACAGATCGCTGAGATAGGTGCCTCACTGATTAAGCATTGGTAACTGTCAGACGAA
GGGAAATAAATAGTAGCCCGCCTGATGTGCGGGCTTTTTTTTGGTGGTGGTTACCAGTGTCGCTTAGCTA
CCGTAGGTCCTCTTAGGCGGTCCGATTAGCGACATAGTCATCAAT
Features (pLannotate 1.2.2; 7 found; start..end, strand, type, name):
     80..668     +  rep_origin     ori: high-copy-number ColE1/pMB1/pBR322/pUC origin of replication
   1845..1868    +  misc_feature   pause site (fragment): RNA polymerase II transcriptional pause signal from the human α2 globin gene
   1902..2462    +  CDS            cas6f: CAS6_PSEAB - Also known as csy4. Experimental evidence at protein level: Swiss-Prot protein existence level 1. CRISPR (clustered regularly interspaced short palindromic repeat) is an adaptive immune system that provides protection against mobile genetic elements (viruses, transposable elements and conjugative plasmids). CRISPR clusters contain sequences complementary to antecedent mobile elements and target invading nucleic acids. CRISPR clusters are transcribed and processed into CRISPR RNA (crRNA). Processes pre-crRNA into individual crRNA units. Absolutely required for crRNA production or s
   2529..6632    +  CDS            cas9: CAS9_STRP1 - Also known as csn1 From Streptococcus pyogenes serotype M1.
   6678..6926    +  terminator     HSP terminator: efficient transcription terminator from the Arabidopsis thaliana heat shock protein 18.2 gene (Nagaya et al., 2010)
   7007..7107    +  promoter       AmpR promoter: bla
   7108..7968    +  CDS            AmpR: β-lactamase; bla; confers resistance to ampicillin, carbenicillin, and related antibiotics
