[The description below was written by a language model from this plasmid's Addgene catalogue record and pLannotate feature annotations shown in this document.]
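Description:
pMOD_A0708 is a "Module A" plasmid from a modular plant genome-engineering toolkit, built on the pMOD_A1001 backbone and catalogued as a CRISPR vector. It is an 8,095-nt, high-copy plasmid maintained in E. coli through a ColE1/pUC-type origin of replication and selected with ampicillin via the β-lactamase gene and its native promoter. As a module plasmid it serves as the nuclease-supplying component of the toolkit. The record does not describe the assembly scheme, the companion modules or the final destination vector.

The payload is a single synthetic open reading frame, Csy4-P2A-AtCas9_H840A, inserted by Gibson cloning. Csy4 (Cas6f from Pseudomonas aeruginosa) is an endoribonuclease that processes pre-crRNA, and in this kind of system it is generally used to cut a polycistronic guide transcript into individual guide RNAs. It is joined through a P2A ribosome-skipping peptide to Streptococcus pyogenes Cas9, so the two proteins are produced separately from one transcript. The "At" prefix presumably indicates Arabidopsis codon optimisation, although the record does not say so. The H840A substitution inactivates the HNH nuclease domain, converting Cas9 into a nickase that cuts only one DNA strand, which is useful for paired-nick strategies.

Expression is listed as driven by the EC1.2 promoter, known from Arabidopsis as egg-cell-specific. This promoter is not annotated in the feature table, but it presumably lies in the unannotated region upstream of Csy4, where only a short pause-site fragment is called. Transcription ends at the Arabidopsis HSP18.2 terminator.
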