Addgene plasmid #91021: pMOD_A0708
Purpose: Module A, Promoter: EC1.2, Gene: Csy4-P2A-AtCas9_H840A nickase, Terminator: HSP
Depositing lab: Daniel Voytas. Depositing organization: University of Minnesota. Publication: A multi-purpose toolkit to enable advanced genome engineering in plants. Cermak T, Curtin SJ, Gil-Humanes J, Cegan R, Kono TJY, Konecna E, Belanto JJ, Starker CG, Mathre JW, Greenstein RL, Voytas DF. Plant Cell. 2017 May 18. pii: tpc.00922.2016. doi: 10.1105/tpc.16.00922. PubMed 28522548.
Backbone
  Vector backbone: pMOD_A1001
  Vector type: CRISPR
Growth in bacteria
  Bacterial resistance: Ampicillin, 100 μg/mL
  Growth temperature: 37°C
  Growth strain: DH5alpha
  Copy number: High Copy
Gene/Insert
  Gene/Insert name: Csy4-P2A-AtCas9_H840A nickase
  Species: Synthetic
  Mutation: H840A
  Promoter: EC1.2
  Cloning method: Gibson Cloning
  Sequencing primers: 5′ unknown
Terms and licenses: Academic/Nonprofit Terms; Industry Terms: Not Available to Industry
How to cite: pMOD_A0708 was a gift from Daniel Voytas (Addgene plasmid # 91021 ; http://n2t.net/addgene:91021 ; RRID:Addgene_91021)
